>Addgene plasmid #99034 | pLV-shP2rx4-1026 | addgene full sequence | sequence record 189625 | Addgene NGS Result
GTCGACGGATCGGGAGATCTCCCGATCCCCTATGGTGCACTCTCAGTACAATCTGCTCTGATGCCGCATA
GTTAAGCCAGTATCTGCTCCCTGCTTGTGTGTTGGAGGTCGCTGAGTAGTGCGCGAGCAAAATTTAAGCT
ACAACAAGGCAAGGCTTGACCGACAATTGCATGAAGAATCTGCTTAGGGTTAGGCGTTTTGCGCTGCTTC
GCGATGTACGGGCCAGATATACGCGTTGACATTGATTATTGACTAGTTATTAATAGTAATCAATTACGGG
GTCATTAGTTCATAGCCCATATATGGAGTTCCGCGTTACATAACTTACGGTAAATGGCCCGCCTGGCTGA
CCGCCCAACGACCCCCGCCCATTGACGTCAATAATGACGTATGTTCCCATAGTAACGCCAATAGGGACTT
TCCATTGACGTCAATGGGTGGAGTATTTACGGTAAACTGCCCACTTGGCAGTACATCAAGTGTATCATAT
GCCAAGTACGCCCCCTATTGACGTCAATGACGGTAAATGGCCCGCCTGGCATTATGCCCAGTACATGACC
TTATGGGACTTTCCTACTTGGCAGTACATCTACGTATTAGTCATCGCTATTACCATGGTGATGCGGTTTT
GGCAGTACATCAATGGGCGTGGATAGCGGTTTGACTCACGGGGATTTCCAAGTCTCCACCCCATTGACGT
CAATGGGAGTTTGTTTTGGCACCAAAATCAACGGGACTTTCCAAAATGTCGTAACAACTCCGCCCCATTG
ACGCAAATGGGCGGTAGGCGTGTACGGTGGGAGGTCTATATAAGCAGCGCGTTTTGCCTGTACTGGGTCT
CTCTGGTTAGACCAGATCTGAGCCTGGGAGCTCTCTGGCTAACTAGGGAACCCACTGCTTAAGCCTCAAT
AAAGCTTGCCTTGAGTGCTTCAAGTAGTGTGTGCCCGTCTGTTGTGTGACTCTGGTAACTAGAGATCCCT
CAGACCCTTTTAGTCAGTGTGGAAAATCTCTAGCAGTGGCGCCCGAACAGGGACTTGAAAGCGAAAGGGA
AACCAGAGGAGCTCTCTCGACGCAGGACTCGGCTTGCTGAAGCGCGCACGGCAAGAGGCGAGGGGCGGCG
ACTGGTGAGTACGCCAAAAATTTTGACTAGCGGAGGCTAGAAGGAGAGAGATGGGTGCGAGAGCGTCAGT
ATTAAGCGGGGGAGAATTAGATCGCGATGGGAAAAAATTCGGTTAAGGCCAGGGGGAAAGAAAAAATATA
AATTAAAACATATAGTATGGGCAAGCAGGGAGCTAGAACGATTCGCAGTTAATCCTGGCCTGTTAGAAAC
ATCAGAAGGCTGTAGACAAATACTGGGACAGCTACAACCATCCCTTCAGACAGGATCAGAAGAACTTAGA
TCATTATATAATACAGTAGCAACCCTCTATTGTGTGCATCAAAGGATAGAGATAAAAGACACCAAGGAAG
CTTTAGACAAGATAGAGGAAGAGCAAAACAAAAGTAAGACCACCGCACAGCAAGCGGCCGGCCGCTGATC
TTCAGACCTGGAGGAGGAGATATGAGGGACAATTGGAGAAGTGAATTATATAAATATAAAGTAGTAAAAA
TTGAACCATTAGGAGTAGCACCCACCAAGGCAAAGAGAAGAGTGGTGCAGAGAGAAAAAAGAGCAGTGGG
AATAGGAGCTTTGTTCCTTGGGTTCTTGGGAGCAGCAGGAAGCACTATGGGCGCAGCGTCAATGACGCTG
ACGGTACAGGCCAGACAATTATTGTCTGGTATAGTGCAGCAGCAGAACAATTTGCTGAGGGCTATTGAGG
CGCAACAGCATCTGTTGCAACTCACAGTCTGGGGCATCAAGCAGCTCCAGGCAAGAATCCTGGCTGTGGA
AAGATACCTAAAGGATCAACAGCTCCTGGGGATTTGGGGTTGCTCTGGAAAACTCATTTGCACCACTGCT
GTGCCTTGGAATGCTAGTTGGAGTAATAAATCTCTGGAACAGATTTGGAATCACACGACCTGGATGGAGT
GGGACAGAGAAATTAACAATTACACAAGCTTAATACACTCCTTAATTGAAGAATCGCAAAACCAGCAAGA
AAAGAATGAACAAGAATTATTGGAATTAGATAAATGGGCAAGTTTGTGGAATTGGTTTAACATAACAAAT
TGGCTGTGGTATATAAAATTATTCATAATGATAGTAGGAGGCTTGGTAGGTTTAAGAATAGTTTTTGCTG
TACTTTCTATAGTGAATAGAGTTAGGCAGGGATATTCACCATTATCGTTTCAGACCCACCTCCCAACCCC
GAGGGGACCCGACAGGCCCGAAGGAATAGAAGAAGAAGGTGGAGAGAGAGACAGAGACAGATCCATTCGA
TTAGTGAACGGATCGGCACTGCGTGCGCCAATTCTGCAGACAAATGGCAGTATTCATCCACAATTTTAAA
AGAAAAGGGGGGATTGGGGGGTACAGTGCAGGGGAAAGAATAGTAGACATAATAGCAACAGACATACAAA
CTAAAGAATTACAAAAACAAATTACAAAAATTCAAAATTTTCGGGTTTATTACAGGGACAGCAGAGATCC
AGTTTGGTTAGTACCGGGCCCGCTCTAGAGATCCGACGCGCCATCTCTAGGCCCGCGCCGGCCCCCTCGC
ACAGACTTGTGGGAGAAGCTCGGCTACTCCCCTGCCCCGGTTAATTTGCATATAATATTTCCTAGTAACT
ATAGAGGCTTAATGTGCGATAAAAGACAGATAATCTGTTCTTTTTAATACTAGCTACATTTTACATGATA
GGCTTGGATTTCTATAAGAGATACAAATACTAAATTATTATTTTAAAAAACAGCACAAAAGGAAACTCAC
CCTAACTGTAAAGTAATTGTGTGTTTTGAGACTATAAATATCCCTTGGAGAAAAGCCTTGTTTGCACACT
CACCAAGGCGTATTCAAGAGATACGCCTTGGTGAGTGTGCTTTTTTCTCGAGGTCGACGGTATCGATAAG
CTCGCTTCACGAGATTCCAGCAGGTCGAGGGACCTAATAACTTCGTATAGCATACATTATACGAAGTTAT
ATTAAGGGTTCCAAGCTTAAGCGGCCGCGTGGATAACCGTATTACCGCCATGCATTAGTTATTAATAGTA
ATCAATTACGGGGTCATTAGTTCATAGCCCATATATGGAGTTCCGCGTTACATAACTTACGGTAAATGGC
CCGCCTGGCTGACCGCCCAACGACCCCCGCCCATTGACGTCAATAATGACGTATGTTCCCATAGTAACGC
CAATAGGGACTTTCCATTGACGTCAATGGGTGGAGTATTTACGGTAAACTGCCCACTTGGCAGTACATCA
AGTGTATCATATGCCAAGTACGCCCCCTATTGACGTCAATGACGGTAAATGGCCCGCCTGGCATTATGCC
CAGTACATGACCTTATGGGACTTTCCTACTTGGCAGTACATCTACGTATTAGTCATCGCTATTACCATGG
TGATGCGGTTTTGGCAGTACATCAATGGGCGTGGATAGCGGTTTGACTCACGGGGATTTCCAAGTCTCCA
CCCCATTGACGTCAATGGGAGTTTGTTTTGGCACCAAAATCAACGGGACTTTCCAAAATGTCGTAACAAC
TCCGCCCCATTGACGCAAATGGGCGGTAGGCGTGTACGGTGGGAGGTCTATATAAGCAGAGCTGGTTTAG
TGAACCGTCAGATCCGCTAGCGCTACCGGTCGCCACCATGGTGAGCAAGGGCGAGGAGCTGTTCACCGGG
GTGGTGCCCATCCTGGTCGAGCTGGACGGCGACGTAAACGGCCACAAGTTCAGCGTGTCCGGCGAGGGCG
AGGGCGATGCCACCTACGGCAAGCTGACCCTGAAGTTCATCTGCACCACCGGCAAGCTGCCCGTGCCCTG
GCCCACCCTCGTGACCACCCTGACCTACGGCGTGCAGTGCTTCAGCCGCTACCCCGACCACATGAAGCAG
CACGACTTCTTCAAGTCCGCCATGCCCGAAGGCTACGTCCAGGAGCGCACCATCTTCTTCAAGGACGACG
GCAACTACAAGACCCGCGCCGAGGTGAAGTTCGAGGGCGACACCCTGGTGAACCGCATCGAGCTGAAGGG
CATCGACTTCAAGGAGGACGGCAACATCCTGGGGCACAAGCTGGAGTACAACTACAACAGCCACAACGTC
TATATCATGGCCGACAAGCAGAAGAACGGCATCAAGGTGAACTTCAAGATCCGCCACAACATCGAGGACG
GCAGCGTGCAGCTCGCCGACCACTACCAGCAGAACACCCCCATCGGCGACGGCCCCGTGCTGCTGCCCGA
CAACCACTACCTGAGCACCCAGTCCGCCCTGAGCAAAGACCCCAACGAGAAGCGCGATCACATGGTCCTG
CTGGAGTTCGTGACCGCCGCCGGGATCACTCTCGGCATGGACGAGCTGTACAAGTAGGAATTCGTCGAGG
GACCTAATAACTTCGTATAGCATACATTATACGAAGTTATACATGTTTAAGGGTTCCGGTTCCACTAGGT
ACAATTCGATATCAAGCTTATCGATAATCAACCTCTGGATTACAAAATTTGTGAAAGATTGACTGGTATT
CTTAACTATGTTGCTCCTTTTACGCTATGTGGATACGCTGCTTTAATGCCTTTGTATCATGCTATTGCTT
CCCGTATGGCTTTCATTTTCTCCTCCTTGTATAAATCCTGGTTGCTGTCTCTTTATGAGGAGTTGTGGCC
CGTTGTCAGGCAACGTGGCGTGGTGTGCACTGTGTTTGCTGACGCAACCCCCACTGGTTGGGGCATTGCC
ACCACCTGTCAGCTCCTTTCCGGGACTTTCGCTTTCCCCCTCCCTATTGCCACGGCGGAACTCATCGCCG
CCTGCCTTGCCCGCTGCTGGACAGGGGCTCGGCTGTTGGGCACTGACAATTCCGTGGTGTTGTCGGGGAA
ATCATCGTCCTTTCCTTGGCTGCTCGCCTGTGTTGCCACCTGGATTCTGCGCGGGACGTCCTTCTGCTAC
GTCCCTTCGGCCCTCAATCCAGCGGACCTTCCTTCCCGCGGCCTGCTGCCGGCTCTGCGGCCTCTTCCGC
GTCTTCGCCTTCGCCCTCAGACGAGTCGGATCTCCCTTTGGGCCGCCTCCCCGCATCGATACCGTCGACC
TCGATCGAGACCTAGAAAAACATGGAGCAATCACAAGTAGCAATACAGCAGCTACCAATGCTGATTGTGC
CTGGCTAGAAGCACAAGAGGAGGAGGAGGTGGGTTTTCCAGTCACACCTCAGGTACCTTTAAGACCAATG
ACTTACAAGGCAGCTGTAGATCTTAGCCACTTTTTAAAAGAAAAGGGGGGACTGGAAGGGCTAATTCACT
CCCAACGAAGACAAGATATCCTTGATCTGTGGATCTACCACACACAAGGCTACTTCCCTGATTGGCAGAA
CTACACACCAGGGCCAGGGATCAGATATCCACTGACCTTTGGATGGTGCTACAAGCTAGTACCAGTTGAG
CAAGAGAAGGTAGAAGAAGCCAATGAAGGAGAGAACACCCGCTTGTTACACCCTGTGAGCCTGCATGGGA
TGGATGACCCGGAGAGAGAAGTATTAGAGTGGAGGTTTGACAGCCGCCTAGCATTTCATCACATGGCCCG
AGAGCTGCATCCGGACTGTACTGGGTCTCTCTGGTTAGACCAGATCTGAGCCTGGGAGCTCTCTGGCTAA
CTAGGGAACCCACTGCTTAAGCCTCAATAAAGCTTGCCTTGAGTGCTTCAAGTAGTGTGTGCCCGTCTGT
TGTGTGACTCTGGTAACTAGAGATCCCTCAGACCCTTTTAGTCAGTGTGGAAAATCTCTAGCAGCATGTG
AGCAAAAGGCCAGCAAAAGGCCAGGAACCGTAAAAAGGCCGCGTTGCTGGCGTTTTTCCATAGGCTCCGC
CCCCCTGACGAGCATCACAAAAATCGACGCTCAAGTCAGAGGTGGCGAAACCCGACAGGACTATAAAGAT
ACCAGGCGTTTCCCCCTGGAAGCTCCCTCGTGCGCTCTCCTGTTCCGACCCTGCCGCTTACCGGATACCT
GTCCGCCTTTCTCCCTTCGGGAAGCGTGGCGCTTTCTCATAGCTCACGCTGTAGGTATCTCAGTTCGGTG
TAGGTCGTTCGCTCCAAGCTGGGCTGTGTGCACGAACCCCCCGTTCAGCCCGACCGCTGCGCCTTATCCG
GTAACTATCGTCTTGAGTCCAACCCGGTAAGACACGACTTATCGCCACTGGCAGCAGCCACTGGTAACAG
GATTAGCAGAGCGAGGTATGTAGGCGGTGCTACAGAGTTCTTGAAGTGGTGGCCTAACTACGGCTACACT
AGAAGAACAGTATTTGGTATCTGCGCTCTGCTGAAGCCAGTTACCTTCGGAAAAAGAGTTGGTAGCTCTT
GATCCGGCAAACAAACCACCGCTGGTAGCGGTGGTTTTTTTGTTTGCAAGCAGCAGATTACGCGCAGAAA
AAAAGGATCTCAAGAAGATCCTTTGATCTTTTCTACGGGGTCTGACGCTCAGTGGAACGAAAACTCACGT
TAAGGGATTTTGGTCATGAGATTATCAAAAAGGATCTTCACCTAGATCCTTTTAAATTAAAAATGAAGTT
TTAAATCAATCTAAAGTATATATGAGTAAACTTGGTCTGACAGTTACCAATGCTTAATCAGTGAGGCACC
TATCTCAGCGATCTGTCTATTTCGTTCATCCATAGTTGCCTGACTCCCCGTCGTGTAGATAACTACGATA
CGGGAGGGCTTACCATCTGGCCCCAGTGCTGCAATGATACCGCGAGACCCACGCTCACCGGCTCCAGATT
TATCAGCAATAAACCAGCCAGCCGGAAGGGCCGAGCGCAGAAGTGGTCCTGCAACTTTATCCGCCTCCAT
CCAGTCTATTAATTGTTGCCGGGAAGCTAGAGTAAGTAGTTCGCCAGTTAATAGTTTGCGCAACGTTGTT
GCCATTGCTACAGGCATCGTGGTGTCACGCTCGTCGTTTGGTATGGCTTCATTCAGCTCCGGTTCCCAAC
GATCAAGGCGAGTTACATGATCCCCCATGTTGTGCAAAAAAGCGGTTAGCTCCTTCGGTCCTCCGATCGT
TGTCAGAAGTAAGTTGGCCGCAGTGTTATCACTCATGGTTATGGCAGCACTGCATAATTCTCTTACTGTC
ATGCCATCCGTAAGATGCTTTTCTGTGACTGGTGAGTACTCAACCAAGTCATTCTGAGAATAGTGTATGC
GGCGACCGAGTTGCTCTTGCCCGGCGTCAATACGGGATAATACCGCGCCACATAGCAGAACTTTAAAAGT
GCTCATCATTGGAAAACGTTCTTCGGGGCGAAAACTCTCAAGGATCTTACCGCTGTTGAGATCCAGTTCG
ATGTAACCCACTCGTGCACCCAACTGATCTTCAGCATCTTTTACTTTCACCAGCGTTTCTGGGTGAGCAA
AAACAGGAAGGCAAAATGCCGCAAAAAAGGGAATAAGGGCGACACGGAAATGTTGAATACTCATACTCTT
CCTTTTTCAATATTATTGAAGCATTTATCAGGGTTATTGTCTCATGAGCGGATACATATTTGAATGTATT
TAGAAAAATAAACAAATAGGGGTTCCGCGCACATTTCCCCGAAAAGTGCCACCTGAC
Features (pLannotate 1.2.2; 24 found; start..end, strand, type, name):
     31..83      -  misc_feature   bom (fragment): basis of mobility region from pBR322
    238..617     +  enhancer       CMV enhancer: human cytomegalovirus immediate early enhancer
    618..817     +  promoter       CMV promoter: human cytomegalovirus (CMV) immediate early promoter
    835..1015    +  LTR            5' LTR (truncated): truncated 5' long terminal repeat (LTR) from HIV-1
   1062..1187    +  misc_feature   HIV-1 Ψ: packaging signal of human immunodeficiency virus type 1
   1171..1509    +  CDS            HIV-1 gag (fragment): gag protein from human immunodeficiency virus 1; gag
   1684..1917    +  misc_feature   RRE: The Rev response element (RRE) of HIV-1 allows for Rev-dependent mRNA export from the nucleus to the cytoplasm.
   2294..2394    +  CDS            Rev (fragment): human immunodeficiency virus 1 (HIV-1) Rev protein; rev; enhances nuclear export of unspliced and incompletely spliced viral mRNAs
   2444..2561    +  misc_feature   cPPT/CTS: central polypurine tract and central termination sequence of HIV-1
   2620..2932    +  promoter       U6 promoter: RNA polymerase III promoter for mouse U6 snRNA (Das et al., 1988)
   2987..3012    -  misc_feature   MCS (fragment): pBluescript multiple cloning site
   3047..3080    +  protein_bind   loxP: Cre-mediated recombination occurs in the 8-bp core sequence (GCATACAT). Cre recombinase
   3196..3499    +  enhancer       CMV enhancer: human cytomegalovirus immediate early enhancer
   3500..3703    +  promoter       CMV promoter: human cytomegalovirus (CMV) immediate early promoter
   3748..4464    +  CDS            EGFP: EGFP is a basic (constitutively fluorescent) green fluorescent protein published in 1996, derived from Aequorea victoria. It is reported to be a rapidly-maturing weak dimer with moderate acid sensitivity.
   4487..4520    +  protein_bind   loxP: Cre-mediated recombination occurs in the 8-bp core sequence (GCATACAT). Cre recombinase
   4553..4576    +  misc_feature   MCS (fragment): pBluescript multiple cloning site
   4576..5164    +  misc_feature   WPRE: woodchuck hepatitis virus posttranscriptional regulatory element
   5165..5184    +  misc_feature   MCS (fragment): pBluescript multiple cloning site
   5186..5686    +  CDS            nef (fragment): NEF_HV1LA - Experimental evidence at protein level: Swiss-Prot protein existence level 1. Extracellular Nef protein targets CD4(+) T-lymphocytes for apoptosis by interacting with CXCR4 surface receptors. From Human immunodeficiency virus type 1 group M subtype B (isolate Lai) (HIV-1).
   5693..5873    +  LTR            5' LTR (truncated): truncated 5' long terminal repeat (LTR) from HIV-1
   5935..6523    -  rep_origin     ori: high-copy-number ColE1/pMB1/pBR322/pUC origin of replication
   6694..7554    -  CDS            AmpR: β-lactamase; bla; confers resistance to ampicillin, carbenicillin, and related antibiotics
   7555..7659    -  promoter       AmpR promoter: bla
