[The description below was written by a language model from this plasmid's Addgene catalogue record and pLannotate feature annotations shown in this document.]
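Description:
pLV-shP2rx4-1026 is a lentiviral RNAi vector built on the pLL3.7 backbone, designed to knock down the rat purinergic receptor gene P2rx4. It is propagated in bacteria as a high-copy plasmid through a ColE1/pUC-type origin and selected with ampicillin via the β-lactamase gene. The catalogue lists a total size of about 7.7 kb, which agrees with the sequenced record of 7,687 nt.

The viral portion has an HIV-1-derived transfer vector layout. A CMV enhancer/promoter is fused to a truncated 5' LTR and drives production of the genomic RNA in packaging cells. This is followed by the Ψ packaging signal with a partial gag sequence, the Rev response element for Rev-dependent nuclear export, and the cPPT/CTS element, which aids nuclear import of the reverse-transcribed genome. The payload is a short hairpin targeting rat P2rx4, cloned between HpaI and XhoI sites (both destroyed during cloning) immediately downstream of the mouse U6 promoter, an RNA polymerase III promoter suited to small RNA expression. The hairpin itself is not annotated in the feature table.

Downstream, a separate CMV enhancer/promoter drives EGFP, giving a fluorescent marker for transduced cells. This reporter cassette is flanked by two loxP sites in the same orientation, so Cre recombinase could excise it. A WPRE enhances transcript stability and expression, and a nef fragment and a second truncated LTR close the proviral unit.

The plasmid is used to make lentivirus for P2rx4 silencing in rat cells or tissue. The associated publication concerns the role of P2X4 receptors in alcohol intake in high-alcohol-drinking rats.
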