Addgene plasmid #99034: pLV-shP2rx4-1026
Purpose: Expresses a shRNA targeting the rat P2rx4 gene
Depositing lab: Amy Lasek. Depositing organization: University of Illinois at Chicago. Publication: Involvement of Purinergic P2X4 Receptors in Alcohol Intake of High-Alcohol-Drinking (HAD) Rats. Franklin KM, Hauser SR, Lasek AW, Bell RL, McBride WJ. Alcohol Clin Exp Res. 2015 Oct;39(10):2022-31. doi: 10.1111/acer.12836. Epub 2015 Sep 3. PubMed 26334550.
Backbone
  Vector backbone: pLL3.7
  Backbone size w/o insert (bp): 7649
  Total vector size (bp): 7700
  Vector type: Mammalian Expression, Lentiviral, RNAi
Growth in bacteria
  Bacterial resistance: Ampicillin, 100 μg/mL
  Growth temperature: 30°C
  Growth strain: NEB Stable
  Copy number: High Copy
Gene/Insert
  Gene/Insert name: P2rx4 shRNA
  gRNA/shRNA sequence: GCACACTCACCAAGGCGTA
  Species: R. norvegicus (rat)
  GenBank ID: NM_031594.1
  Entrez Gene: P2rx4
  Promoter: mouse U6
  Cloning method: Restriction Enzyme; 5′ cloning site HpaI (destroyed during cloning); 3′ cloning site XhoI (destroyed during cloning)
  Sequencing primers: 5′ U6
Terms and licenses: Academic/Nonprofit Terms; Industry Terms: Not Available to Industry
Depositor comments: This plasmid was generated as part of the NIAAA-funded INIA consortium.
How to cite: pLV-shP2rx4-1026 was a gift from Amy Lasek (Addgene plasmid # 99034 ; http://n2t.net/addgene:99034 ; RRID:Addgene_99034)
